>Addgene plasmid #136210 | pCDNA4.TO-ORF49-2xCSTREP | addgene full sequence | sequence record 267581 | Addgene NGS Result
GACGGATCGGGAGATCTCCCGATCCCCTATGGTGCACTCTCAGTACAATCTGCTCTGATGCCGCATAGTT
AAGCCAGTATCTGCTCCCTGCTTGTGTGTTGGAGGTCGCTGAGTAGTGCGCGAGCAAAATTTAAGCTACA
ACAAGGCAAGGCTTGACCGACAATTGCATGAAGAATCTGCTTAGGGTTAGGCGTTTTGCGCTGCTTCGCG
ATGTACGGGCCAGATATACGCGTTGACATTGATTATTGACTAGTTATTAATAGTAATCAATTACGGGGTC
ATTAGTTCATAGCCCATATATGGAGTTCCGCGTTACATAACTTACGGTAAATGGCCCGCCTGGCTGACCG
CCCAACGACCCCCGCCCATTGACGTCAATAATGACGTATGTTCCCATAGTAACGCCAATAGGGACTTTCC
ATTGACGTCAATGGGTGGAGTATTTACGGTAAACTGCCCACTTGGCAGTACATCAAGTGTATCATATGCC
AAGTACGCCCCCTATTGACGTCAATGACGGTAAATGGCCCGCCTGGCATTATGCCCAGTACATGACCTTA
TGGGACTTTCCTACTTGGCAGTACATCTACGTATTAGTCATCGCTATTACCATGGTGATGCGGTTTTGGC
AGTACATCAATGGGCGTGGATAGCGGTTTGACTCACGGGGATTTCCAAGTCTCCACCCCATTGACGTCAA
TGGGAGTTTGTTTTGGCACCAAAATCAACGGGACTTTCCAAAATGTCGTAACAACTCCGCCCCATTGACG
CAAATGGGCGGTAGGCGTGTACGGTGGGAGGTCTATATAAGCAGAGCTCTCCCTATCAGTGATAGAGATC
TCCCTATCAGTGATAGAGATCGTCGACGAGCTCGTTTAGTGAACCGTCAGATCGCCTGGAGACGCCATCC
ACGCTGTTTTGACCTCCATAGAAGACACCGGGACCGATCCAGCCTCCGGACTCTAGCGTTTAAACTTAAG
CTTGGTACCGAGCTCGGATCCACTAGTCCAGTGTGGTGGAATTCATGACATCGAGAAGGCCCCTTAAAGA
TCACCTGTTCAACCATCTGTTTAGGTATCATTACCCGTCCTGGGATCAGATACTTCAGGAGTTAGATACC
CTGTCCGTCGCCACCCTCAATCCAGACTGCCACGTACCCGCTCTAAACGTTGAGAAGACCCTATACCTTG
CAAAGACCATTCAGATATTGGTCCAGCACCGACAAAGCGAGCCGTACCTGGTTCCCGCGGCTAGGGCGAA
TTTGGCTTATTCCCTGCAGCAGTTGTACAAACTTGGCAACGACAAGATAAGGGGTGTTATTAACGGCATG
CTGCCACTAGTGGACGCTGGCTGCATAGGTTTTGAGAGAGAGCTCATTAAGGGACTGCCCAGAGTTTTGA
CTCTCCAATACCCCCACACGGCGCCCCTGGAATCAGAACCCCCGACCGCGGACTGCACAGAGTGGTGCCT
CTCCCATTTTGTGGGAGCGTCCGGCCGTCTCCGCTCCGAAGTTAGGGATATCCTAACAACGCACAACGGG
ACGTGTGCTCCCTCCTTTGAGTGGATGGCCAGCGTGGTAAAAAAGTTTTTCTTGGTAGAAACTGTCATTT
ACGAGGACTTTCAGGATACAGATTTTAACGTGCAGCTGAACCTTTGTTTTTTTTGGACAGCTGTCGTTCA
GATGTACCAGCGGTGCATTTACGAGCAGAAGCTTGTCCACATAATCAGCACGTCCCTAACTCTCCTGAAA
AGCACCGCCCGATCCTTTTTTGCCTGGTACGACCTGTACAGACCCAACCTAGGTTCCGCGGCTTTGGTCA
AGTACACCGAACACTTAATAAGAGCCCTGACACCCGACTGTTCGGACGTAGAGCTTGGCGAACTCTGCTC
CCACCTACACCATTGTAAACACGCAGTGTTCAGTATACAATCAGGGCGGCCGCTCGAGGGAGGCGGTGGA
TGGAGCCACCCCCAGTTCGAGAAGGGCGGCGGCAGCGGCGGCGGCAGCGGCGGCGGCAGCTGGAGCCACC
CCCAGTTCGAGAAGGGGCCCGTTTAAACCCGCTGATCAGCCTCGACTGTGCCTTCTAGTTGCCAGCCATC
TGTTGTTTGCCCCTCCCCCGTGCCTTCCTTGACCCTGGAAGGTGCCACTCCCACTGTCCTTTCCTAATAA
AATGAGGAAATTGCATCGCATTGTCTGAGTAGGTGTCATTCTATTCTGGGGGGTGGGGTGGGGCAGGACA
GCAAGGGGGAGGATTGGGAAGACAATAGCAGGCATGCTGGGGATGCGGTGGGCTCTATGGCTTCTGAGGC
GGAAAGAACCAGCTGGGGCTCTAGGGGGTATCCCC
[124 nt withheld, positions 2346-2469]
C
[91 nt withheld, positions 2471-2561]
A
[49 nt withheld, positions 2563-2611]
CCTTTGACGTTGGAGTCCACGTTCTTT
[37 nt withheld, positions 2639-2675]
ACCCTATCTCGGTCTATTCTTTTGATTTATAAGGGATTTTGCCGATTTCGGCCTATTGGTTAAAAAATGA
GCTGATTTAACAAAAATTTAACGCGAATTAATTCTGTGGAATGTGTGTCAGTTAGGGTGTGGAAAGTCCC
CAGGCTCCCCAGCAGGCAGAAGTATGCAAAGCATGCATCTCAATTAGTCAGCAACCAGGTGTGGAAAGTC
CCCAGGCTCCCCAGCAGGCAGAAGTATGCAAAGCATGCATCTCAATTAGTCAGCAACCATAGTCCCGCCC
CTAACTCCGCCCATCCCGCCCCTAACTCCGCCCAGTTCCGCCCATTCTCCGCCCCATGGCTGACTAATTT
TTTTTATTTATGCAGAGGCCGAGGCCGCCTCTGCCTCTGAGCTATTCCAGAAGTAGTGAGGAGGCTTTTT
TGGAGGCCTAGGCTTTTGCAAAAAGCTCCCGGGAGCTTGTATATCCATTTTCGGATCTGATCAGCACGTG
TTGACAATTAATCATCGGCATAGTATATCGGCATAGTATAATACGACAAGGTGAGGAACTAAACCATGGC
CAAGTTGACCAGTGCCGTTCCGGTGCTCACCGCGCGCGACGTCGCCGGAGCGGTCGAGTTCTGGACCGAC
CGGCTCGGGTTCTCCCGGGACTTCGTGGAGGACGACTTCGCCGGTGTGGTCCGGGACGACGTGACCCTGT
TCATCAGCGCGGTCCAGGACCAGGTGGTGCCGGACAACACCCTGGCCTGGGTGTGGGTGCGCGGCCTGGA
CGAGCTGTACGCCGAGTGGTCGGAGGTCGTGTCCACGAACTTCCGGGACGCCTCCGGGCCGGCCATGACC
GAGATCGGCGAGCAGCCGTGGGGGCGGGAGTTCGCCCTGCGCGACCCGGCCGGCAACTGCGTGCACTTCG
TGGCCGAGGAGCAGGACTGACACGTGCTACGAGATTTCGATTCCACCGCCGCCTTCTATGAAAGGTTGGG
CTTCGGAATCGTTTTCCGGGACGCCGGCTGGATGATCCTCCAGCGCGGGGATCTCATGCTGGAGTTCTTC
GCCCACCCCAACTTGTTTATTGCAGCTTATAATGGTTACAAATAAAGCAATAGCATCACAAATTTCACAA
ATAAAGCATTTTTTTCACTGCATTCTAGTTGTGGTTTGTCCAAACTCATCAATGTATCTTATCATGTCTG
TATACCGTCGACCTCTAGCTAGAGCTTGGCGTAATCATGGTCATAGCTGTTTCCTGTGTGAAATTGTTAT
CCGCTCACAATTCCACACAACATACGAGCCGGAAGCATAAAGTGTAAAGCCTGGGGTGCCTAATGAGTGA
GCTAACTCACATTAATTGCGTTGCGCTCACTGCCCGCTTTCCAGTCGGGAAACCTGTCGTGCCAGCTGCA
TTAATGAATCGGCCAACGCGCGGGGAGAGGCGGTTTGCGTATTGGGCGCTCTTCCGCTTCCTCGCTCACT
GACTCGCTGCGCTCGGTCGTTCGGCTGCGGCGAGCGGTATCAGCTCACTCAAAGGCGGTAATACGGTTAT
CCACAGAATCAGGGGATAACGCAGGAAAGAACATGTGAGCAAAAGGCCAGCAAAAGGCCAGGAACCGTAA
AAAGGCCGCGTTGCTGGCGTTTTTCCATAGGCTCCGCCCCCCTGACGAGCATCACAAAAATCGACGCTCA
AGTCAGAGGTGGCGAAACCCGACAGGACTATAAAGATACCAGGCGTTTCCCCCTGGAAGCTCCCTCGTGC
GCTCTCCTGTTCCGACCCTGCCGCTTACCGGATACCTGTCCGCCTTTCTCCCTTCGGGAAGCGTGGCGCT
TTCTCATAGCTCACGCTGTAGGTATCTCAGTTCGGTGTAGGTCGTTCGCTCCAAGCTGGGCTGTGTGCAC
GAACCCCCCGTTCAGCCCGACCGCTGCGCCTTATCCGGTAACTATCGTCTTGAGTCCAACCCGGTAAGAC
ACGACTTATCGCCACTGGCAGCAGCCACTGGTAACAGGATTAGCAGAGCGAGGTATGTAGGCGGTGCTAC
AGAGTTCTTGAAGTGGTGGCCTAACTACGGCTACACTAGAAGAACAGTATTTGGTATCTGCGCTCTGCTG
AAGCCAGTTACCTTCGGAAAAAGAGTTGGTAGCTCTTGATCCGGCAAACAAACCACCGCTGGTAGCGGTG
GTTTTTTTGTTTGCAAGCAGCAGATTACGCGCAGAAAAAAAGGATCTCAAGAAGATCCTTTGATCTTTTC
TACGGGGTCTGACGCTCAGTGGAACGAAAACTCACGTTAAGGGATTTTGGTCATGAGATTATCAAAAAGG
ATCTTCACCTAGATCCTTTTAAATTAAAAATGAAGTTTTAAATCAATCTAAAGTATATATGAGTAAACTT
GGTCTGACAGTTACCAATGCTTAATCAGTGAGGCACCTATCTCAGCGATCTGTCTATTTCGTTCATCCAT
AGTTGCCTGACTCCCCGTCGTGTAGATAACTACGATACGGGAGGGCTTACCATCTGGCCCCAGTGCTGCA
ATGATACCGCGAGACCCACGCTCACCGGCTCCAGATTTATCAGCAATAAACCAGCCAGCCGGAAGGGCCG
AGCGCAGAAGTGGTCCTGCAACTTTATCCGCCTCCATCCAGTCTATTAATTGTTGCCGGGAAGCTAGAGT
AAGTAGTTCGCCAGTTAATAGTTTGCGCAACGTTGTTGCCATTGCTACAGGCATCGTGGTGTCACGCTCG
TCGTTTGGTATGGCTTCATTCAGCTCCGGTTCCCAACGATCAAGGCGAGTTACATGATCCCCCATGTTGT
GCAAAAAAGCGGTTAGCTCCTTCGGTCCTCCGATCGTTGTCAGAAGTAAGTTGGCCGCAGTGTTATCACT
CATGGTTATGGCAGCACTGCATAATTCTCTTACTGTCATGCCATCCGTAAGATGCTTTTCTGTGACTGGT
GAGTACTCAACCAAGTCATTCTGAGAATAGTGTATGCGGCGACCGAGTTGCTCTTGCCCGGCGTCAATAC
GGGATAATACCGCGCCACATAGCAGAACTTTAAAAGTGCTCATCATTGGAAAACGTTCTTCGGGGCGAAA
ACTCTCAAGGATCTTACCGCTGTTGAGATCCAGTTCGATGTAACCCACTCGTGCACCCAACTGATCTTCA
GCATCTTTTACTTTCACCAGCGTTTCTGGGTGAGCAAAAACAGGAAGGCAAAATGCCGCAAAAAAGGGAA
TAAGGGCGACACGGAAATGTTGAATACTCATACTCTTCCTTTTTCAATATTATTGAAGCATTTATCAGGG
TTATTGTCTCATGAGCGGATACATATTTGAATGTATTTAGAAAAATAAACAAATAGGGGTTCCGCGCACA
TTTCCCCGAAAAGTGCCACCTGACGTC
Features (pLannotate 1.2.2; 22 found; start..end, strand, type, name):
     28..80      -  misc_feature   bom (fragment): basis of mobility region from pBR322
    235..614     +  enhancer       CMV enhancer: human cytomegalovirus immediate early enhancer
    615..818     +  promoter       CMV promoter: human cytomegalovirus (CMV) immediate early promoter
    820..839     +  promoter       PLtetO-1 promoter (fragment): modified phage lambda PL promoter with tet operator sites (Lutz and Bujard, 1997)
    841..860     +  promoter       PLtetO-1 promoter (fragment): modified phage lambda PL promoter with tet operator sites (Lutz and Bujard, 1997)
    868..901     +  promoter       TRE3GV promoter (fragment): 3rd-generation Tet-responsive promoter that can be activated by binding of Tet-On® 3G, optimized for retroviral and lentiviral vectors
   1025..1930    +  CDS            ORF49: ORF49_HHV8P - Protein inferred from homology: Swiss-Prot protein existence level 3. Plays a role in the activation the host JNK/p38 pathways necessary for KSHV reactivation from latency and for viral replication. Induces transcriptional activation through host JUN of several ORF50- responsive promoters. From Human herpesvirus 8 type P (isolate GK18) (HHV-8) (Kaposi's sarcoma-associated herpesvirus).
   2076..2300    +  polyA_signal   bGH poly(A) signal: bovine growth hormone polyadenylation signal
   2304..2325    +  promoter       SV40 promoter (fragment): SV40 enhancer and early promoter
   2346..2774    +  rep_origin     f1 ori (sequence partly withheld): f1 bacteriophage origin of replication; arrow indicates direction of (+) strand synthesis
   2788..3117    +  promoter       SV40 promoter: SV40 enhancer and early promoter
   3165..3212    +  promoter       EM7 promoter: synthetic bacterial promoter&nbsp
   3231..3605    +  CDS            BleoR: antibiotic-binding protein; Sh ble from Streptoalloteichus hindustanus; confers resistance to bleomycin, phleomycin, and Zeocin™
   3615..3740    +  CDS            ble (fragment): BLE_KLEPN - Experimental evidence at protein level: Swiss-Prot protein existence level 1. Binding protein with a strong affinity to the bleomycin family of antibiotics. Binds to CL990; an antimitotic-antibiotic compound. From Klebsiella pneumoniae.
   3735..3856    +  polyA_signal   SV40 poly(A) signal: SV40 polyadenylation signal
   3929..3945    -  protein_bind   lac operator: The lac repressor binds to the lac operator to inhibit transcription in E. coli. This inhibition can be relieved by adding lactose or isopropyl-β-D-thiogalactopyranoside (IPTG). lac repressor encoded by lacI
   3953..3983    -  promoter       lac promoter: promoter for the E. coli lac operon
   3998..4019    -  protein_bind   CAP binding site: CAP binding activates transcription in the presence of cAMP. E. coli catabolite activator protein
   4032..4124    -  CDS            lacI (fragment): lac repressor; lacI; The lac repressor binds to the lac operator to inhibit transcription in E. coli. This inhibition can be relieved by adding lactose or isopropyl-β-D-thiogalactopyranoside (IPTG).
   4307..4895    -  rep_origin     ori: high-copy-number ColE1/pMB1/pBR322/pUC origin of replication
   5066..5926    -  CDS            AmpR: β-lactamase; bla; confers resistance to ampicillin, carbenicillin, and related antibiotics
   5927..6031    -  promoter       AmpR promoter: bla
