[The description below was written by a language model from this plasmid's Addgene catalogue record and pLannotate feature annotations shown in this document.]
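Description:
pCDNA4.TO-ORF49-2xCSTREP is a mammalian expression plasmid built on the Invitrogen pCDNA4.TO backbone that expresses ORF49 of Kaposi's sarcoma-associated herpesvirus (KSHV) with a C-terminal tandem Strep tag. It is propagated in E. coli as a high-copy plasmid through a ColE1/pUC-type origin with ampicillin selection (AmpR under its own bla promoter), and it also carries an f1 origin. For selection in mammalian cells, a BleoR (Sh ble) cassette confers Zeocin resistance. This cassette is driven by the SV40 early promoter, with an adjacent EM7 promoter allowing bacterial expression, and it ends in an SV40 polyadenylation signal.

The ORF49 coding sequence sits downstream of the CMV immediate-early enhancer and promoter and is followed by the bGH polyadenylation signal. Two short tet operator matches lie immediately after the CMV promoter, consistent with the "TO" design. In cells that express the Tet repressor, transcription is held off until tetracycline or doxycycline is added, whereas in ordinary cells the promoter behaves constitutively. The Strep tag is not annotated in the feature table, but the unannotated interval between the end of ORF49 and the bGH signal is where the name and stated purpose would place it.

The insert was derived from cDNA of reactivated TREx BCBL-1-RTA cells, and it carries an L298V substitution that the depositor says is not known to affect function. ORF49 is annotated as contributing to host JNK/p38 pathway activation and to KSHV reactivation from latency. The tagged construct suits Strep affinity purification of ORF49 and its binding partners, in line with the associated study mapping herpesvirus–host protein complexes.
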