Addgene plasmid #136210: pCDNA4.TO-ORF49-2xCSTREP
Purpose: Expresses C-terminally strep tagged Kaposi's Sarcoma Associated Herpesvirus (KSHV) ORF49
Depositing lab: Britt Glaunsinger. Depositing organization: University of California, Berkeley. Publication: Global mapping of herpesvirus-host protein complexes reveals a transcription strategy for late genes. Davis ZH, Verschueren E, Jang GM, Kleffman K, Johnson JR, Park J, Von Dollen J, Maher MC, Johnson T, Newton W, Jager S, Shales M, Horner J, Hernandez RD, Krogan NJ, Glaunsinger BA. Mol Cell. 2015 Jan 22;57(2):349-60. doi: 10.1016/j.molcel.2014.11.026. Epub 2014 Dec 24. PubMed 25544563.
Backbone
  Vector backbone: pCDNA4.TO
  Backbone manufacturer: Invitrogen
  Vector type: Mammalian Expression
  Selectable markers: Zeocin
Growth in bacteria
  Bacterial resistance: Ampicillin, 100 μg/mL
  Growth temperature: 37°C
  Growth strain: DH5alpha
  Copy number: High Copy
Gene/Insert
  Gene/Insert name: ORF49
  Species: Kaposi's sarcoma-associated herpesvirus (KSHV)
  Promoter: CMV
  Cloning method: Restriction Enzyme; 5′ cloning site Unknown (unknown if destroyed)
  Sequencing primers: 5′ CGCAAATGGGCGGTAGGCGTG; 3′ TAGAAGGCACAGTCGAGGCT
Resource information
  A portion of this plasmid was derived from a plasmid made by: cDNA of reactivated TREx BCBL-1-RTA cells
Terms and licenses: Academic/Nonprofit Terms; Industry Terms: Not Available to Industry
Depositor comments: Please note: Plasmid contains a L298V mutation in ORF49. This mutation is not known to affect plasmid function.
How to cite: pCDNA4.TO-ORF49-2xCSTREP was a gift from Britt Glaunsinger (Addgene plasmid # 136210 ; http://n2t.net/addgene:136210 ; RRID:Addgene_136210)
